Addgene plasmid #18308: T4 Lysozyme A42F WT*
Depositing lab: Brian Matthews. Depositing organization: University of Oregon.
Backbone
  Vector backbone: pHS1403
  Backbone size w/o insert (bp): 5000
  Vector type: Bacterial Expression
Growth in bacteria
  Bacterial resistance: Ampicillin, 100 μg/mL
  Growth temperature: 37°C
  Growth strain: DH5alpha
  Copy number: High Copy
Gene/Insert
  Gene/Insert name: T4 Lysozyme
  Species: Bacteriophage T4
  Insert size (bp): 600
  Mutation: A42F WT*
  GenBank ID: NP_049736
  Entrez Gene: e (a.k.a. T4p123)
  Cloning method: Restriction Enzyme; 5′ cloning site BamHI (not destroyed); 3′ cloning site HindIII (not destroyed)
  Sequencing primers: 5′ na; 3′ GGCGTATCACGAGGCCC
Terms and licenses: Academic/Nonprofit Terms; Industry Terms: Not Available to Industry
Depositor comments: The BamHI site is 27 bp from the ATG and the HindIII site is 115 bp from the stop.
How to cite: T4 Lysozyme A42F WT* was a gift from Brian Matthews (Addgene plasmid # 18308 ; http://n2t.net/addgene:18308 ; RRID:Addgene_18308)
