[The description below was written by a language model from this plasmid's Addgene catalogue record.]
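Description:
T4 Lysozyme A42F WT* is a bacterial expression plasmid built on the pHS1403 backbone (about 5 kb without insert) that carries a mutant form of the bacteriophage T4 lysozyme gene (gene e). It is maintained in E. coli as a high-copy plasmid under ampicillin selection. The record does not name the origin of replication, the promoter driving expression, or any other regulatory elements of the backbone, and no feature table is available to fill in these details.

The insert is roughly 600 bp and was cloned as a BamHI–HindIII fragment, with both sites preserved. According to the depositor's notes, the BamHI site lies 27 bp from the start codon and the HindIII site 115 bp from the stop codon, so the fragment includes short flanking untranslated regions on either side of the coding sequence. The encoded protein carries an alanine-to-phenylalanine substitution at position 42. The "WT*" label indicates the background in which the mutation was made. In the T4 lysozyme literature this term conventionally refers to the cysteine-free pseudo-wild-type protein, although the record itself does not define it. No fusion tags or reporters are listed.

The record does not state a specific purpose. A single point mutant of T4 lysozyme in an expression vector is suited to producing recombinant protein in bacteria, for example to examine how replacing a small residue with a bulky aromatic one affects stability, folding or structure. The plasmid is distributed under academic and nonprofit terms only and is not available to industry.
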