>Addgene plasmid #18308 | T4 Lysozyme A42F WT* | addgene partial sequence | sequence record 24096 | 3primeUP
CNANGAAAAAGCCCGCTCATTAGGCGGGCTCAGATCTGCTCATGTTTGACAGCTTATCATCGATAAGCTT
CGGCAATAAATTCTTGATATGTTTTCATATGTTTCCTTTAAATATTTTAATTAGTAATTGTCTATTCAAG
TAATTGTGAATATACTATCACAATTCCAAGAGAAAGTAAACAGCTTTATAGATTTTTATACGCGTCCCAA
GTGCCAGTTCTAAACGTTGTAATGACTCGTTTTGCGCGATTAGGTGTTTGATTATACCATCTACTTTTAG
CTAAGTTAACTGCTGCTTCATCCCAGCGTTTTTGTTGAAGCATACGTAAAGAGTTAGTAAATCCTGCCAC
ACCGGTTTCTCCCATTTGGAAAACCATATTAATCAATGCAGCGCGACGAACCGCATCAAGAGAATCATAA
ACCGGTTTTAATTTAGCATTTCTCAGAATTCCGCGAACAGCAGCATCAACATCCTGATTAAAGAGTTTTT
CAGCCTCATCTTTTGTAATTACACCATTAGTATTACGCCCAATAGCTTTATCTAATTCAGATTTAAAAGC
ATTAAGTGATGGACTTTTTGTAAGCAAATGACCGATGCCAATAGTGTAATAGCCTTCTGTGTCTTTATAG
ATTTTAAGTCTAAGACCTTCATCTATACGTAACATTTCAAATATATTCATAATACCTCCTAAGCATCGAT
GGATCCTGTTTCCTGTGTGAAATTGTTATCCGCTCACAATTCCACACATTATACGAGCCGATGATTAATT
GTCAACAGGGGGATGGGGAGTAAGCTGATCCTGTTTCCTGTGTGAAATTGTTATCCGCTCACAATTCCAC
ACATTATACGAGCCGATGATTAATTGTCAACAGGGGGATGGGGAGTAAGCTCATCGATGGATCGACCGGG
GNTTNCCCGGGGGGAAATTGTTATCCGCTCACAATTCCACACATTATACGAGCCGGAAGCATAAAGNGNA
AAGCCNGGGGGGGCCNAAGGGGNGAGCTANCTTACNTTAATTGNGNTGNGCNCNCGGCCCNCTTTNCAGN
CGG
